>Addgene plasmid #175046 | MS2_SC2_S_Beta | addgene full sequence | sequence record 343944 | Addgene NGS Result
AGATTTACACTTTATGCTTCCGGCTCGTATGTTTCTAGAGAATTCAAATAATTTTGTTTAACTTTAAGAA
GGAGATTTAAATTGGCTATCGCTGTAGGTAGCCGGAATTCCATTCCTAGGAGGTTTGACCTGTGCGAGCT
TTTAGTACCCTTGATAGGGAGAACGAAACCTTCGTCCCCTCCGTTCGCGTTTACGCGGACGGTGAGACTG
AAGATAACTCATTCTCTTTAAAATATCGTTCGAACTGGACTCCCGGTCGTTTTAACTCGACTGGGGCCAA
AACGAAACAGTGGCACTACCCCTCTCCGTATTCACGGGGGGCGTTAAGTGTCACATCGATAGATCAAGGT
GCCTACAAGCGAAGTGGGTCATCGTGGGGTCGCCCGTACGAGGAGAAAGCCGGTTTCGGCTTCTCCCTCG
ACGCACGCTCCTGCTACAGCCTCTTCCCTGTAAGCCAAAACTTGACTTACATCGAAGTGCCGCAGAACGT
TGCGAACCGGGCGTCGACCGAAGTCCTGCAAAAGGTCACCCAGGGTAATTTTAACCTTGGTGTTGCTTTA
GCAGAGGCCAGGTCGACAGCCTCACAACTCGCGACGCAAACCATTGCGCTCGTGAAGGCGTACACTGCCG
CTCGTCGCGGTAATTGGCGCCAGGCGCTCCGCTACCTTGCCCTAAACGAAGATCGAAAGTTTCGATCAAA
ACACGTGGCCGGCAGATGGTTGGAGTTGCAGTTCGGTTGGTTACCACTAATGAGTGATATCCAGGGTGCA
TATGAGATGCTTACGAAGGTTCACCTTCAAGAGTTTCTTCCTATGAGAGCCGTACGTCAGGTCGGTACTA
ACATCAAGTTAGATGGCCGTCTGTCGTATCCAGCTGCAAACTTCCAGACAACGTGCAACATATCGCGACG
TATCGTGATATGGTTTTACATAAACGATGCACGTTTGGCATGGTTGTCGTCCCTAGGTATCTTGAACCCA
CTAGGTATAGTGTGGGAAAAGGTGCCTTTCTCATTCGTTGTCGACTGGCTCCTACCTGTAGGTAACATGC
TCGAGGGCCTTACGGCCCCCGTGGGATGCTCCTACATGTCAGGAACAGTTACTGACGTAATAACGGGTGA
GTCCATCATAAGCGTTGACGCTCCCTACGGGTGGACTGTGGAGAGACAGGGCACTGCTAAGGCCCAAATC
TCAGCCATGCATCGAGGGGTACAATCCGTATGGCCAACAACTGGCGCGTACGTAAAGTCTCCTTTCTCGA
TGGTCCATACCTTAGATGCGTTAGCATTAATCAGGCAACGGCTCTCTAGATAGAGCCCTCAACCGGAGTT
TGAAGCATGGCTTCTAACTTTACTCAGTTCGTTCTCGTCGACAATGGCGGAACTGGCGACGTGACTGTCG
CCCCAAGCAACTTCGCTAACGGGGTCGCTGAATGGATCAGCTCTAACTCGCGTTCACAGGCTTACAAAGT
AACCTGTAGCGTTCGTCAGAGCTCTGCGCAGAATCGCAAATACACCATCAAAGTCGAGGTGCCTAAAGTG
GCAACCCAGACTGTTGGTGGTGTAGAGCTTCCTGTAGCCGCATGGCGTTCGTACTTAAATATGGAACTAA
CCATTCCAATTTTCGCTACGAATTCCGACTGCGAGCTTATTGTTAAGGCAATGCAAGGTCTTCTAAAAGA
TGGAAACCCGATTCCCTCAGCAATCGCAGCAAACTCCGGCATCTACGCTAACTTTACTCAGTTCGTTCTC
GTCGACAATGGCGGTACCCATCACCATCACCATCACGGTACCGGCGACGTGACTGTCGCCCCAAGCAACT
TCGCTAACGGGGTCGCTGAATGGATCAGCTCTAACTCGCGTTCACAGGCTTACAAAGTAACCTGTAGCGT
TCGTCAGAGCTCTGCGCAGAATCGCAAATACACCATCAAAGTCGAGGTGCCTAAAGTGGCAACCCAGACT
GTTGGTGGTGTAGAGCTTCCTGTAGCCGCATGGCGTTCGTACTTAAATATGGAACTAACCATTCCAATTT
TCGCTACGAATTCCGACTGCGAGCTTATTGTTAAGGCAATGCAAGGTCTTCTAAAAGATGGAAACCCGAT
TCCCTCAGCAATCGCAGCAAACTCCGGCATCTACTAATAGACGCCGGCCACCGCTGAGCAATAACTAGCA
TAACCCCTTGGGGCCTCTAAACGGGTCTTGAGGGGTTTTTTGTCGAACAGAAAGTAATCGTATTGTACAC
GGCCGCATAATCGAAATTAATACGACTCACTATAGGAGAGTCCAACCAACAGAATCTATTGTTAGATTTC
CTAATATTACAAACTTGTGCCCTTTTGGTGAAGTTTTTAACGCCACCAGATTTGCATCTGTTTATGCTTG
GAACAGGAAGAGAATCAGCAACTGTGTTGCTGATTATTCTGTCCTATATAATTCCGCATCATTTTCCACT
TTTAAGTGTTATGGAGTGTCTCCTACTAAATTAAATGATCTCTGCTTTACTAATGTCTATGCAGATTCAT
TTGTAATTAGAGGTGATGAAGTCAGACAAATCGCTCCAGGGCAAACTGGAAAGATTGCTGATTATAATTA
TAAATTACCAGATGATTTTACAGGCTGCGTTATAGCTTGGAATTCTAACAATCTTGATTCTAAGGTTGGT
GGTAATTATAATTACCTGTATAGATTGTTTAGGAAGTCTAATCTCAAACCTTTTGAGAGAGATATTTCAA
CTGAAATCTATCAGGCCGGTAGCACACCTTGTAATGGTGTTAAAGGTTTTAATTGTTACTTTCCTTTACA
ATCATATGGTTTCCAACCCACTTATGGTGTTGGTTACCAACCATACAGAGTAGTAGTACTTTCTTTTGAA
CTTCTACATGCACCAGCAACTGTTTGTGGACCTAAAAAGTCTACTAATTTGGTTAAAAACAAATGTGTCA
ATTTCAACTTCAATGGTTTAACAGGCACAGGTGTTCTTACTGAGTCTAACAAAAAGTTTCTGCCTTTCCA
ACAATTTGGCAGAGACATTGCTGACACTACTGATGCTGTCCGTGATCCACAGACACTTGAGATTCTTGAC
ATTACACCATGTTCTTTTGGTGGTGTCAGTGTTATAACACCAGGAACAAATACTTCTAACCAGGTTGCTG
TTCTTTATCAGGATGTTAACTGCACAGAAGTCCCTGTTGCTATTCATGCAGATCAACTTACTCCTACTTG
GCGTGTTTATTCTACAGGTTCTAATGTTTTTCAAACACGTGCAGGCTGTTTAATAGGGGCTGAACATGTC
AACAACTCATATGAGTGTGACATACCCATTGGTGCAGGTATATGCGCTAGTTATCAGACTCAGACTAATT
CTCCTCGGCGGGCACGTAGTGTAGCTAGTCAATCCATCATTGCCTACACTATGTCACTTGGTGTAGAAAA
TTCAGTTGCTTACTCTAATAACTCTATTGCCATACCCACAAATTTTACTATTAGTGTTACCACAGAAATT
CTACCAGTGTCTATGACCAAGACATCAGTAGATTGTACAATGTACATTTGTGGTGATTCAACTGAATGCA
GCAATCTTTTGTTGCAATATGGCAGTTTTTGTACACAATTAAACCGTGCTTTAACTGGAATAGCTGTTGA
ACAAGACAAAAACACCCAAGAAGTTTTTGCACAAGTCAAACAAATTTACAAAACACCACCAATTAAAGAT
TTTGGTGGTTTTAATTTTTCACAAATATTACCAGATCCATCAAAACCAAGCAAGAGGTCATTTATTGAAG
ATCTACTTTTCAACAAAGTGACACTTGCAGATGCTGGCTTCATCAAACAATATGGTGATTGCCTTGGTGA
TATTGCTGCTAGAGACCTCATTTGTGCACAAAAGTTTAACGGCCTTACTGTTTTGCCACCTTTGCTCACA
GATGAAATGACATGAGGATCACCCATGTCCGCTGAGCAATAACTAGCATAACCCCTTGGGGCCTCTAAAC
GGGTCTTGAGGGGTTTTTTGTAATTTCACTGCCCGCTTTCCAGTCGGGAAACCTGTCGTGCCAGCTGCAT
TAACATGGTCATAGCTGTTTCCTTGCGTATTGGGCGCTCTCCGCTTCCTCGCTCACTGACTCGCTGCGCT
CGGTCGTTCGGGTAAAGCCTGGGGTGCCTAATGAGCAAAAGGCCAGCAAAAGGCCAGGAACCGTAAAAAG
GCCGCGTTGCTGGCGTTTTTCCATAGGCTCCGCCCCCCTGACGAGCATCACAAAAATCGACGCTCAAGTC
AGAGGTGGCGAAACCCGACAGGACTATAAAGATACCAGGCGTTTCCCCCTGGAAGCTCCCTCGTGCGCTC
TCCTGTTCCGACCCTGCCGCTTACCGGATACCTGTCCGCCTTTCTCCCTTCGGGAAGCGTGGCGCTTTCT
CATAGCTCACGCTGTAGGTATCTCAGTTCGGTGTAGGTCGTTCGCTCCAAGCTGGGCTGTGTGCACGAAC
CCCCCGTTCAGCCCGACCGCTGCGCCTTATCCGGTAACTATCGTCTTGAGTCCAACCCGGTAAGACACGA
CTTATCGCCACTGGCAGCAGCCACTGGTAACAGGATTAGCAGAGCGAGGTATGTAGGCGCTACAGAGTTC
TTGAAGTGGTGGCCTAACTACGGCTACACTAGAAGAACAGTATTTGGTATCTGCGCTCTGCTGAAGCCAG
TTACCTTCGGAAAAAGAGTTGGTAGCTCTTGATCCGGCAAACAAACCACCGCTGGTAGCGGTGGTTTTTT
TGTTTGCAAGCAGCAGATTACGCGCAGAAAAAAAGGATCTCAAGAAGATCCTTTGATCTTTTCTACGGGG
TCTGACGCTCAGTGGAACGAAAACTCACGTTAAGGGATTTTGGTCATGAGATTATCAAAAAGGATCTTCA
CCTAGATCCTTTTAAATTAAAAATGAAGTTTTAAATCAATCTAAAGTATATATGAGTAAACTTGGTCTGA
CAGTTATTAGAAAAATTCATCCAGCAGACGATAAAACGCAATACGCTGGCTATCCGGTGCCGCAATGCCA
TACAGCACCAGAAAACGATCCGCCCATTCGCCGCCCAGTTCTTCCGCAATATCACGGGTGGCCAGCGCAA
TATCCTGATAACGATCCGCCACGCCCAGACGGCCGCAATCAATAAAGCCGCTAAAACGGCCATTTTCCAC
CATAATGTTCGGCAGGCACGCATCACCATGGGTCACCACCAGATCTTCGCCATCCGGCATGCTCGCTTTC
AGACGCGCAAACAGCTCTGCCGGTGCCAGGCCCTGATGTTCTTCATCCAGATCATCCTGATCCACCAGGC
CCGCTTCCATACGGGTACGCGCACGTTCAATACGATGTTTCGCCTGATGATCAAACGGACAGGTCGCCGG
GTCCAGGGTATGCAGACGACGCATGGCATCCGCCATAATGCTCACTTTTTCTGCCGGCGCCAGATGGCTA
GACAGCAGATCCTGACCCGGCACTTCGCCCAGCAGCAGCCAATCACGGCCCGCTTCGGTCACCACATCCA
GCACCGCCGCACACGGAACACCGGTGGTGGCCAGCCAGCTCAGACGCGCCGCTTCATCCTGCAGCTCGTT
CAGCGCACCGCTCAGATCGGTTTTCACAAACAGCACCGGACGACCCTGCGCGCTCAGACGAAACACCGCC
GCATCAGAGCAGCCAATGGTCTGCTGCGCCCAATCATAGCCAAACAGACGTTCCACCCACGCTGCCGGGC
TACCCGCATGCAGGCCATCCTGTTCAATCATACTCTTCCTTTTTCAATATTATTGAAGCATTTATCAGGG
TTATTGTCTCATGAGCGGATACATATTTGAATGTATTTAGAAAAATAAACAAATAGGGGTTCCGCGCACA
TTTCCCCGAAAAGTGCCACCTAAATTGTAAGCGTTAATATTTTGTTAAAATTCGCGTTAAATTTTTGTTA
AATCAGCTCATTTTTTAACCAATAGGCCGAAATCGGCAAAATCCCTTATAAATCAAAAGAATAGACCGAG
ATAGGGTTGAGTGGCCGCTACAGGGCGCTCCCATTCGCCATTCAGGCTGCGCAACTGTTGGGAAGGGCGT
TTCGGTGCGGGCCTCTTCGCTATTACGCCAGCTGGCGAAAGGGGGATGTGCTGCAAGGCGATTAAGTTGG
GTAACGCCAGGGTTTTCCCAGTCACGACGTTGTAAAACGACGGCCAGTGAGGTAATACGACTCACTATAG
GGGAATTGTGAGCGGATAACAATTCCCCTCT
Features (pLannotate 1.2.2; 21 found; start..end, strand, type, name):
      4..33      +  promoter       lac promoter: promoter for the E. coli lac operon
     53..75      +  RBS            RBS: efficient ribosome binding site from bacteriophage T7 gene 10 (Olins and Rangwala, 1989)
    135..1310    +  CDS            A: MATA_BPMS2 - Experimental evidence at protein level: Swiss-Prot protein existence level 1. The maturation protein is required for the typical attachment of the phage to the side of the bacterial pili (PubMed:23810697). Binds to sequences located toward each end of the genome, hence circularizing it (PubMed:26608810). The RNA genome-maturation protein A complex is released from the capsid upon host receptor binding (PubMed:23810697). Maturation protein A enters the cell along with the viral RNA (PubMed:4551992). From Escherichia phage MS2 (Bacteriophage MS2).
   1337..1726    +  CDS            CAPSD_BPMS2: Experimental evidence at protein level: Swiss-Prot protein existence level 1. Acts as a translational repressor of viral replicase synthesis late in infection. This latter function is the result of capsid protein interaction with an RNA hairpin which contains the replicase ribosome-binding site. From Escherichia phage MS2 (Bacteriophage MS2).
   1728..1764    +  CDS            MS2 (fragment): bacteriophage MS2 coat protein binds to a specific stem-loop structure in the viral RNA (Peabody, 1993)
   1769..1786    +  CDS            7xHis (fragment): 6xHis affinity tag
   1793..2137    +  CDS            MS2 (fragment): bacteriophage MS2 coat protein binds to a specific stem-loop structure in the viral RNA (Peabody, 1993)
   2165..2212    +  terminator     T7 terminator: transcription terminator for bacteriophage T7 RNA polymerase
   2258..2276    +  promoter       T7 promoter: promoter for bacteriophage T7 RNA polymerase
   2277..3929    +  CDS            S (fragment): SPIKE_SARS2 - Experimental evidence at protein level: Swiss-Prot protein existence level 1. [Spike glycoprotein]: May down-regulate host tetherin (BST2) by lysosomal degradation, thereby counteracting its antiviral activity. From Severe acute respiratory syndrome coronavirus 2 (2019-nCoV) (SARS-CoV-2).
   3930..3948    +  misc_RNA       MS2 stem loop: stem loop that binds the bacteriophage MS2 coat protein
   3963..4010    +  terminator     T7 terminator: transcription terminator for bacteriophage T7 RNA polymerase
   4016..4063    -  CDS            lacI (fragment): lac repressor; lacI; The lac repressor binds to the lac operator to inhibit transcription in E. coli. This inhibition can be relieved by adding lactose or isopropyl-β-D-thiogalactopyranoside (IPTG).
   4100..4140    -  rep_origin     RSF ori (fragment): Plasmids containing the RSF 1030 origin of replication can be propagated in E. coli cells that contain additional plasmids with compatible origins.
   4218..4803    -  rep_origin     ori: high-copy-number ColE1/pMB1/pBR322/pUC origin of replication
   4977..5771    -  CDS            NeoR/KanR: aminoglycoside phosphotransferase confers resistance to neomycin, kanamycin, and G418 (Geneticin®)
   5772..5876    -  promoter       AmpR promoter: bla
   5902..6033    -  rep_origin     M13 ori (fragment): M13 bacteriophage origin of replication; arrow indicates direction of (+) strand synthesis
   6054..6210    -  CDS            lacZα (fragment): LacZα fragment of β-galactosidase; lacZ fragment
   6213..6231    +  promoter       T7 promoter: promoter for bacteriophage T7 RNA polymerase
   6232..6256    +  protein_bind   lac operator: The lac repressor binds to the lac operator to inhibit transcription in E. coli. This inhibition can be relieved by adding lactose or isopropyl-β-D-thiogalactopyranoside (IPTG). lac repressor encoded by lacI
