[The description below was written by a language model from this plasmid's Addgene catalogue record and pLannotate feature annotations shown in this document.]
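Description:
MS2_SC2_S_Beta is a bacterial expression plasmid built on the small pMX cloning backbone and designed to produce MS2 bacteriophage virus-like particles in E. coli that carry a defined fragment of SARS-CoV-2 RNA. It is maintained at high copy through a ColE1/pUC-type origin and selected with kanamycin via an aminoglycoside phosphotransferase gene driven by the bla promoter. Short remnants of lacZα, an M13 origin, lacI and an RSF origin are also annotated, and appear to be leftover backbone or assembly fragments rather than functional parts.

The payload consists of two T7-driven transcription units assembled by Type IIS cloning (BsaI and Esp3I sites, destroyed in the process). The first begins with a T7 promoter and lac operator, which lie at the end of the circular map and read across the origin of numbering into a T7 gene 10 ribosome binding site. It encodes the MS2 maturation (A) protein followed by a synthetic coat protein dimer, in which two coat protein copies are fused and the second carries an internal His tag that can serve for affinity purification. This unit ends at a T7 terminator. The second unit uses its own T7 promoter to transcribe the region of the spike (S) gene encoding amino acids 319–869 with the WHO Beta variant mutations, followed directly by an MS2 stem loop and another T7 terminator. The coat protein binds this hairpin, so the S-gene transcript is packaged into the assembling capsids.

The record states the purpose as generating such S-gene-loaded particles. Encapsidated RNA of this kind is commonly used as a nuclease-protected control or standard for RNA detection assays, though the record does not specify the application.
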