Addgene plasmid #175046: MS2_SC2_S_Beta
Purpose: Generation of MS2 Virus-Like Particles packaged with the sequence for the WHO Beta SARS-CoV-2 S gene (Amino Acid 319-869)
Depositing lab: Paul Freemont. Depositing organization: Imperial College London.
Backbone
  Vector backbone: pMX
  Backbone manufacturer: Life Technologies
  Backbone size w/o insert (bp): 2200
  Total vector size (bp): 6264
  Vector type: Bacterial Expression
Growth in bacteria
  Bacterial resistance: Kanamycin, 50 μg/mL
  Growth temperature: 37°C
  Growth strain: DH5alpha
  Copy number: High Copy
Gene/Insert 1
  Gene/Insert name: Maturation Protein (alt name: A-Protein)
  Species: MS2 Phage
  Insert size (bp): 1182
  Promoter: T7
  Cloning method: Restriction Enzyme; 5′ cloning site BsaI (destroyed during cloning); 3′ cloning site BsaI (destroyed during cloning)
  Sequencing primers: 5′ GATGTGCTGCAAGGCGATTAAGTTG; 3′ ctatggaaaaacgccagcaacg
Gene/Insert 2
  Gene/Insert name: Coat Protein Dimer
  Species: Synthetic
  Insert size (bp): 801
  Promoter: T7
  Cloning method: Restriction Enzyme; 5′ cloning site BsaI (destroyed during cloning); 3′ cloning site BsaI (destroyed during cloning)
  Sequencing primers: 5′ GATGTGCTGCAAGGCGATTAAGTTG; 3′ ctatggaaaaacgccagcaacg
Gene/Insert 3
  Gene/Insert name: S gene
  Species: SARS-CoV-2
  Insert size (bp): 1654
  Mutation: Beta (Amino Acid 319-869)
  GenBank ID: YP_009724390.1
  Entrez Gene: S (a.k.a. GU280_gp02, spike glycoprotein)
  Promoter: T7
  Cloning method: Restriction Enzyme; 5′ cloning site Esp3I (BsmBI) (destroyed during cloning); 3′ cloning site Esp3I (BsmBI) (destroyed during cloning)
  Sequencing primers: 5′ TGTCGAACAGAAAGTAATCGTATTGTAC; 3′ CAGCTGGCACGACAGGTTTC
How to cite: MS2_SC2_S_Beta was a gift from Paul Freemont (Addgene plasmid # 175046 ; http://n2t.net/addgene:175046 ; RRID:Addgene_175046)
